Addgene plasmid #108338: pML2(−)BF
Purpose: (Empty Backbone) MIDAS Level-2 shuttle vector for assembling transcription units (TUs) with forward orientation and (−) polarity. TUs assembled in this vector are used for BsmBI-mediated Level-3 multigene assembly.
Depositing lab: Andrew Muscroft-Taylor. Depositing organization: Callaghan Innovation. Publication: MIDAS: A Modular DNA Assembly System for Synthetic Biology. van Dolleweerd CJ, Kessans SA, Van de Bittner KC, Bustamante LY, Bundela R, Scott B, Nicholson MJ, Parker EJ. ACS Synth Biol. 2018 Apr 20;7(4):1018-1029. doi: 10.1021/acssynbio.7b00363. Epub 2018 Apr 12. PubMed 29620866.
Backbone
  Vector backbone: pUC19
  Modifications to backbone: Replacement of ampicillin resistance marker with kanamycin resistance gene and f1 ori from pET-28a(+). Introduction of pheS (T251A/A294G) negative selection marker, and lacZ marker for blue-white screening.
  Vector type: Synthetic Biology
  Selectable markers: Kanamycin
Growth in bacteria
  Bacterial resistance: Kanamycin, 50 μg/mL
  Growth temperature: 37°C
  Growth strain: DH5alpha
  Copy number: High Copy
Gene/Insert
  Cloning method: Restriction Enzyme
Terms and licenses: Academic/Nonprofit Terms; Industry Terms: Not Available to Industry
How to cite: pML2(−)BF was a gift from Andrew Muscroft-Taylor (Addgene plasmid # 108338 ; http://n2t.net/addgene:108338 ; RRID:Addgene_108338)
