[The description below was written by a language model from this plasmid's Addgene catalogue record and pLannotate feature annotations shown in this document.]
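Description:
pML2(−)BF is an empty Level-2 shuttle vector from the MIDAS modular DNA assembly system, built on a pUC19 backbone for propagation in E. coli. It carries no insert. It replicates from the high-copy pUC/ColE1-type origin and is selected with kanamycin, because the original ampicillin resistance marker was replaced by the aminoglycoside phosphotransferase gene and f1 origin taken from pET-28a(+). Only a short fragment of the bla promoter remains, along with a small lacI remnant. The f1 origin would in principle allow single-stranded DNA production with helper phage. The depositor's sequence and the repository's sequencing result are both 4,023 nt and show the same eleven features in the same relative order, differing only in where numbering starts.

The working region consists of two divergently oriented marker cassettes. One is a lacZα fragment under the lac promoter, with its operator and CAP binding site, which provides blue-white screening. The other is an E. coli pheS gene driven by the cat promoter. According to the record, this pheS carries the T251A/A294G substitutions and acts as a negative selection marker; such relaxed-specificity pheS alleles generally make cells sensitive to chlorinated phenylalanine analogues, so clones retaining the gene can be eliminated.

Transcription units are assembled into this vector in forward orientation and with what the system calls (−) polarity. The resulting plasmids then serve as donors for BsmBI-mediated Level-3 multigene assembly. The feature tables do not annotate the Type IIS restriction sites, and the record does not say which marker is displaced at which assembly step.
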