Features (pLannotate 1.2.2; 11 found; start..end, strand, type, name):
     49..222     -  CDS            lacZα: LacZα fragment of β-galactosidase; lacZ fragment
    242..258     -  protein_bind   lac operator: The lac repressor binds to the lac operator to inhibit transcription in E. coli. This inhibition can be relieved by adding lactose or isopropyl-β-D-thiogalactopyranoside (IPTG). lac repressor encoded by lacI
    266..296     -  promoter       lac promoter: promoter for the E. coli lac operon
    311..332     -  protein_bind   CAP binding site: CAP binding activates transcription in the presence of cAMP. E. coli catabolite activator protein
    377..479     +  promoter       cat promoter: promoter of the E. coli cat gene encoding chloramphenicol acetyltransferase
    480..1460    +  CDS            pheS: SYFA_ECOLI - Experimental evidence at protein level: Swiss-Prot protein existence level 1. From Escherichia coli (strain K12).
   1505..1597    -  CDS            lacI (fragment): lac repressor; lacI; The lac repressor binds to the lac operator to inhibit transcription in E. coli. This inhibition can be relieved by adding lactose or isopropyl-β-D-thiogalactopyranoside (IPTG).
   1780..2368    -  rep_origin     ori: high-copy-number ColE1/pMB1/pBR322/pUC origin of replication
   2645..3460    +  CDS            KanR: aminoglycoside phosphotransferase; aph(3')-Ia; confers resistance to kanamycin in bacteria or G418 (Geneticin®) in eukaryotes
   3469..3526    -  promoter       AmpR promoter (fragment): bla
   3579..4007    -  rep_origin     f1 ori (sequence partly withheld): f1 bacteriophage origin of replication; arrow indicates direction of (+) strand synthesis
>Addgene plasmid #108338 | pML2(−)BF | depositor full sequence | sequence record 204420 | pML2(−)BF sequence 4023 bps
CATGGCGTCTCACATTGCTTGCAGGTGTTATTACCAGGCAAAGCGCCATTCGCCATTCAGGCTGCGCAAC
TGTTGGGAAGGGCGATCGGTGCGGGCCTCTTCGCTATTACGCCAGCTGGCGAAAGGGGGATGTGCTGCAA
GGCGATTAAGTTGGGTAACGCCAGGGTTTTCCCAGTCACGACGTTGTAAAACGACGGCCAGTGAATCCGT
AATCATGGTCATAGCTGTTTCCTGTGTGAAATTGTTATCCGCTCACAATTCCACACAACATACGAGCCGG
AAGCATAAAGTGTAAAGCCTGGGGTGCCTAATGAGTGAGCTAACTCACATTAATTGCGTTGCGCCACCTG
CCCGCCGTAGGAGAGAGACCAAGCTTTGATCGGCACGTAAGAGGTTCCAACTTTCACCATAATGAAATAA
GATCACTACCGGGCGTATTTTTTGAGTTATCGAGATTTTCAGGAGCTAAGGAAGCTAAAATGTCACATCT
CGCAGAACTGGTTGCCAGTGCGAAGGCGGCCATTAGCCAGGCGTCAGATGTTGCCGCGTTAGATAATGTG
CGCGTCGAATATTTGGGTAAAAAAGGGCACTTAACCCTTCAGATGACGACCCTGCGTGAGCTGCCGCCAG
AAGAGCGTCCGGCAGCTGGTGCGGTTATCAACGAAGCGAAAGAGCAGGTTCAGCAGGCGCTGAATGCGCG
TAAAGCGGAACTGGAAAGCGCTGCACTGAATGCGCGTCTGGCGGCGGAAACGATTGATGTCTCTCTGCCA
GGTCGTCGCATTGAAAACGGCGGTCTGCATCCGGTTACCCGTACCATCGACCGTATCGAAAGTTTCTTCG
GTGAGCTTGGCTTTACCGTGGCAACCGGGCCGGAAATCGAAGACGATTATCATAACTTCGATGCTCTGAA
CATTCCTGGTCACCACCCGGCGCGCGCTGACCACGACACTTTCTGGTTTGACACTACCCGCCTGCTGCGT
ACCCAGACCTCTGGCGTACAGATCCGCACCATGAAAGCCCAGCAGCCACCGATTCGTATCATCGCGCCTG
GCCGTGTTTATCGTAACGACTACGACCAGACTCACACGCCGATGTTCCATCAGATGGAAGGTCTGATTGT
TGATACCAACATCAGCTTTACCAACCTGAAAGGCACGCTGCACGACTTCCTGCGTAACTTCTTTGAGGAA
GATTTGCAGATTCGCTTCCGTCCTTCCTACTTCCCGTTTGCTGAACCTTCTGCAGAAGTGGACGTCATGG
GTAAAAACGGTAAATGGCTGGAAGTGCTGGGCTGCGGGATGGTGCATCCGAACGTGTTGCGTAACGTTGG
CATCGACCCGGAAGTTTACTCTGGTTTCGGGTTCGGGATGGGGATGGAGCGTCTGACTATGTTGCGTTAC
GGCGTCACCGACCTGCGTTCATTCTTCGAAAACGATCTGCGTTTCCTCAAACAGTTTAAATAATAAAAGC
TTGGTCTCTCGCTCGTAAGAGACGCTCGAGGGCATCACTGCCCGCTTTCCAGTCGGGAAACCTGTCGTGC
CAGCTGCATTAATGAATCGGCCAACGCGCGGGGAGAGGCGGTTTGCGTATTGGGCGCTCTTCCGCTTCCT
CGCTCACTGACTCGCTGCGCTCGGTCGTTCGGCTGCGGCGAGCGGTATCAGCTAACTCAAAGGCGGTAAT
ACGGTTATCCACAGAATCAGGGGATAACGCAGGAAAGAACATGTGAGCAAAAGGCCAGCAAAAGGCCAGG
AACCGTAAAAAGGCCGCGTTGCTGGCGTTTTTCCATAGGCTCCGCCCCCCTGACGAGCATCACAAAAATC
GACGCTCAAGTCAGAGGTGGCGAAACCCGACAGGACTATAAAGATACCAGGCGTTTCCCCCTGGAAGCTC
CCTCGTGCGCTCTCCTGTTCCGACCCTGCCGCTTACCGGATACCTGTCCGCCTTTCTCCCTTCGGGAAGC
GTGGCGCTTTCTCATAGCTCACGCTGTAGGTATCTCAGTTCGGTGTAGGTCGTTCGCTCCAAGCTGGGCT
GTGTGCACGAACCCCCCGTTCAGCCCGACCGCTGCGCCTTATCCGGTAACTATCGTCTTGAGTCCAACCC
GGTAAGACACGACTTATCGCCACTGGCAGCAGCCACTGGTAACAGGATTAGCAGAGCGAGGTATGTAGGC
GGTGCTACAGAGTTCTTGAAGTGGTGTCCTAACTACGGCTACACTAGAAGAACAGTATTTGGTATCTGCG
CTCTGCTGAAGCCAGTTACCTTCGGAAAAAGAGTTGGTAGCTCTTGATCCGGCAAACAAACCACCGCTGG
TAGCGGTGGTTTTTTTGTTTGCAAGCAGCAGATTACGCGCAGAAAAAAAGGATCTCAAGAAGATCCTTTG
ATCTTTTCTACGGGGTCTGACGCTCAGTGGAACGAAAACTCACGTTAAGGGATTTTGGTCATGAGATTAT
CAAAAAGGATCTTCACCTAGATCCTTTTAAATTAAAAATGAAGTTTTAAATCAATCTAAAGTATATATGA
GTAAACTTGGTCTGACAGACCGCTACGGGGTCTGACGCTCAGTGGAACGAAAACTCACGTTAAGGGATTT
TGGTCATGAACAATAAAACTGTCTGCTTACATAAACAGTAATACAAGGGGTGTTATGAGCCATATTCAAC
GGGAAACGTCTTGCTCTAGGCCGCGATTAAATTCCAACATGGATGCTGATTTATATGGGTATAAATGGGC
TCGCGATAATGTCGGGCAATCAGGTGCGACAATCTATCGATTGTATGGGAAGCCCGATGCGCCAGAGTTG
TTTCTGAAACATGGCAAAGGTAGCGTTGCCAATGATGTTACAGATGAGATGGTCAGACTAAACTGGCTGA
CGGAATTTATGCCTCTTCCGACCATCAAGCATTTTATCCGTACTCCTGATGATGCATGGTTACTCACCAC
TGCGATCCCCGGGAAAACAGCATTCCAGGTATTAGAAGAATATCCTGATTCAGGTGAAAATATTGTTGAT
GCGCTGGCAGTGTTCCTGCGCCGGTTGCATTCGATTCCTGTTTGTAATTGTCCTTTTAACAGCGATCGCG
TATTTCGTTTGGCTCAGGCGCAATCACGAATGAATAACGGTTTGGTTGATGCGAGTGATTTTGATGACGA
GCGTAATGGCTGGCCTGTTGAACAAGTCTGGAAAGAAATGCATAAACTTTTGCCATTCTCACCGGATTCA
GTCGTCACTCATGGTGATTTCTCACTTGATAACCTTATTTTTGACGAGGGGAAATTAATAGGTTGTATTG
ATGTTGGACGAGTCGGAATCGCAGACCGATACCAGGATCTTGCCATCCTATGGAACTGCCTCGGTGAGTT
TTCTCCTTCATTACAGAAACGGCTTTTTCAAAAATATGGTATTGATAATCCTGATATGAATAAATTGCAG
TTTCATTTGATGCTCGATGAGTTTTTCTAAGAATTAATTCATGAGCGGATACATATTTGAATGTATTTAG
AAAAATAAACAAATAGGGGTTCCGCGCACATTTCCCCGAAAAGTGCCACCTAAATTGTAAGCGTTAATAT
TTTGTTAAAATTCGCGTTAAATTTTTGTTAAATCAGCTCATTTTTTAACCAATAGGCCGAAATCGGCAAA
ATCCCTTATAAATCAAAAGAATAGACCGAGATAGGGT
[37 nt withheld, positions 3678-3714]
AAAGAACGTGGACTCCAACGTCAAAGG
[49 nt withheld, positions 3742-3790]
T
[91 nt withheld, positions 3792-3882]
G
[124 nt withheld, positions 3884-4007]
CCCATTCGCCAGTGTC
