Features (pLannotate 1.2.2; 11 found; start..end, strand, type, name):
    852..944     -  CDS            lacI (fragment): lac repressor; lacI; The lac repressor binds to the lac operator to inhibit transcription in E. coli. This inhibition can be relieved by adding lactose or isopropyl-β-D-thiogalactopyranoside (IPTG).
   1127..1715    -  rep_origin     ori: high-copy-number ColE1/pMB1/pBR322/pUC origin of replication
   1992..2807    +  CDS            KanR: aminoglycoside phosphotransferase; aph(3')-Ia; confers resistance to kanamycin in bacteria or G418 (Geneticin®) in eukaryotes
   2816..2873    -  promoter       AmpR promoter (fragment): bla
   2926..3354    -  rep_origin     f1 ori (sequence partly withheld): f1 bacteriophage origin of replication; arrow indicates direction of (+) strand synthesis
   3419..3592    -  CDS            lacZα: LacZα fragment of β-galactosidase; lacZ fragment
   3612..3628    -  protein_bind   lac operator: The lac repressor binds to the lac operator to inhibit transcription in E. coli. This inhibition can be relieved by adding lactose or isopropyl-β-D-thiogalactopyranoside (IPTG). lac repressor encoded by lacI
   3636..3666    -  promoter       lac promoter: promoter for the E. coli lac operon
   3681..3702    -  protein_bind   CAP binding site: CAP binding activates transcription in the presence of cAMP. E. coli catabolite activator protein
   3747..3849    +  promoter       cat promoter: promoter of the E. coli cat gene encoding chloramphenicol acetyltransferase
   3850..807     +  CDS            pheS (across the origin): SYFA_ECOLI - Experimental evidence at protein level: Swiss-Prot protein existence level 1. From Escherichia coli (strain K12).
>Addgene plasmid #108338 | pML2(−)BF | addgene full sequence | sequence record 209524 | Addgene NGS Result
GTTATCAACGAAGCGAAAGAGCAGGTTCAGCAGGCGCTGAATGCGCGTAAAGCGGAACTGGAAAGCGCTG
CACTGAATGCGCGTCTGGCGGCGGAAACGATTGATGTCTCTCTGCCAGGTCGTCGCATTGAAAACGGCGG
TCTGCATCCGGTTACCCGTACCATCGACCGTATCGAAAGTTTCTTCGGTGAGCTTGGCTTTACCGTGGCA
ACCGGGCCGGAAATCGAAGACGATTATCATAACTTCGATGCTCTGAACATTCCTGGTCACCACCCGGCGC
GCGCTAACCACGACACTTTCTGGTTTGACACTACCCGCCTGCTGCGTACCCAGACCTCTGGCGTACAGAT
CCGCACCATGAAAGCCCAGCAGCCACCGATTCGTATCATCGCGCCTGGCCGTGTTTATCGTAACGACTAC
GACCAGACTCACACGCCGATGTTCCATCAGATGGAAGGTCTGATTGTTGATACCAACATCAGCTTTACCA
ACCTGAAAGGCACGCTGCACGACTTCCTGCGTAACTTCTTTGAGGAAGATTTGCAGATTCGCTTCCGTCC
TTCCTACTTCCCGTTTGCTGAACCTTCTGCAGAAGTGGACGTCATGGGTAAAAACGGTAAATGGCTGGAA
GTGCTGGGCTGCGGGATGGTGCATCCGAACGTGTTGCGTAACGTTGGCATCGACCCGGAAGTTTACTCTG
GTTTCGGGTTCGGGATGGGGATGGAGCGTCTGACTATGTTGCGTTACGGCGTCACCGACCTGCGTTCATT
CTTCGAAAACGATCTGCGTTTCCTCAAACAGTTTAAATAATAAAAGCTTGGTCTCTCGCTCGTAAGAGAC
GCTCGAGGGCATCACTGCCCGCTTTCCAGTCGGGAAACCTGTCGTGCCAGCTGCATTAATGAATCGGCCA
ACGCGCGGGGAGAGGCGGTTTGCGTATTGGGCGCTCTTCCGCTTCCTCGCTCACTGACTCGCTGCGCTCG
GTCGTTCGGCTGCGGCGAGCGGTATCAGCTAACTCAAAGGCGGTAATACGGTTATCCACAGAATCAGGGG
ATAACGCAGGAAAGAACATGTGAGCAAAAGGCCAGCAAAAGGCCAGGAACCGTAAAAAGGCCGCGTTGCT
GGCGTTTTTCCATAGGCTCCGCCCCCCTGACGAGCATCACAAAAATCGACGCTCAAGTCAGAGGTGGCGA
AACCCGACAGGACTATAAAGATACCAGGCGTTTCCCCCTGGAAGCTCCCTCGTGCGCTCTCCTGTTCCGA
CCCTGCCGCTTACCGGATACCTGTCCGCCTTTCTCCCTTCGGGAAGCGTGGCGCTTTCTCATAGCTCACG
CTGTAGGTATCTCAGTTCGGTGTAGGTCGTTCGCTCCAAGCTGGGCTGTGTGCACGAACCCCCCGTTCAG
CCCGACCGCTGCGCCTTATCCGGTAACTATCGTCTTGAGTCCAACCCGGTAAGACACGACTTATCGCCAC
TGGCAGCAGCCACTGGTAACAGGATTAGCAGAGCGAGGTATGTAGGCGGTGCTACAGAGTTCTTGAAGTG
GTGTCCTAACTACGGCTACACTAGAAGAACAGTATTTGGTATCTGCGCTCTGCTGAAGCCAGTTACCTTC
GGAAAAAGAGTTGGTAGCTCTTGATCCGGCAAACAAACCACCGCTGGTAGCGGTGGTTTTTTTGTTTGCA
AGCAGCAGATTACGCGCAGAAAAAAAGGATCTCAAGAAGATCCTTTGATCTTTTCTACGGGGTCTGACGC
TCAGTGGAACGAAAACTCACGTTAAGGGATTTTGGTCATGAGATTATCAAAAAGGATCTTCACCTAGATC
CTTTTAAATTAAAAATGAAGTTTTAAATCAATCTAAAGTATATATGAGTAAACTTGGTCTGACAGACCGC
TACGGGGTCTGACGCTCAGTGGAACGAAAACTCACGTTAAGGGATTTTGGTCATGAACAATAAAACTGTC
TGCTTACATAAACAGTAATACAAGGGGTGTTATGAGCCATATTCAACGGGAAACGTCTTGCTCTAGGCCG
CGATTAAATTCCAACATGGATGCTGATTTATATGGGTATAAATGGGCTCGCGATAATGTCGGGCAATCAG
GTGCGACAATCTATCGATTGTATGGGAAGCCCGATGCGCCAGAGTTGTTTCTGAAACATGGCAAAGGTAG
CGTTGCCAATGATGTTACAGATGAGATGGTCAGACTAAACTGGCTGACGGAATTTATGCCTCTTCCGACC
ATCAAGCATTTTATCCGTACTCCTGATGATGCATGGTTACTCACCACTGCGATCCCCGGGAAAACAGCAT
TCCAGGTATTAGAAGAATATCCTGATTCAGGTGAAAATATTGTTGATGCGCTGGCAGTGTTCCTGCGCCG
GTTGCATTCGATTCCTGTTTGTAATTGTCCTTTTAACAGCGATCGCGTATTTCGTTTGGCTCAGGCGCAA
TCACGAATGAATAACGGTTTGGTTGATGCGAGTGATTTTGATGACGAGCGTAATGGCTGGCCTGTTGAAC
AAGTCTGGAAAGAAATGCATAAACTTTTGCCATTCTCACCGGATTCAGTCGTCACTCATGGTGATTTCTC
ACTTGATAACCTTATTTTTGACGAGGGGAAATTAATAGGTTGTATTGATGTTGGACGAGTCGGAATCGCA
GACCGATACCAGGATCTTGCCATCCTATGGAACTGCCTCGGTGAGTTTTCTCCTTCATTACAGAAACGGC
TTTTTCAAAAATATGGTATTGATAATCCTGATATGAATAAATTGCAGTTTCATTTGATGCTCGATGAGTT
TTTCTAAGAATTAATTCATGAGCGGATACATATTTGAATGTATTTAGAAAAATAAACAAATAGGGGTTCC
GCGCACATTTCCCCGAAAAGTGCCACCTAAATTGTAAGCGTTAATATTTTGTTAAAATTCGCGTTAAATT
TTTGTTAAATCAGCTCATTTTTTAACCAATAGGCCGAAATCGGCAAAATCCCTTATAAATCAAAAGAATA
GACCGAGATAGGGT
[37 nt withheld, positions 3025-3061]
AAAGAACGTGGACTCCAACGTCAAAGG
[49 nt withheld, positions 3089-3137]
T
[91 nt withheld, positions 3139-3229]
G
[124 nt withheld, positions 3231-3354]
CCCATTCGCCAGTGTCCATGGCGTCTCACATTGCTTGCAGGTGTTATTACCAGGCAAAGCGCCATTCGCC
ATTCAGGCTGCGCAACTGTTGGGAAGGGCGATCGGTGCGGGCCTCTTCGCTATTACGCCAGCTGGCGAAA
GGGGGATGTGCTGCAAGGCGATTAAGTTGGGTAACGCCAGGGTTTTCCCAGTCACGACGTTGTAAAACGA
CGGCCAGTGAATCCGTAATCATGGTCATAGCTGTTTCCTGTGTGAAATTGTTATCCGCTCACAATTCCAC
ACAACATACGAGCCGGAAGCATAAAGTGTAAAGCCTGGGGTGCCTAATGAGTGAGCTAACTCACATTAAT
TGCGTTGCGCCACCTGCCCGCCGTAGGAGAGAGACCAAGCTTTGATCGGCACGTAAGAGGTTCCAACTTT
CACCATAATGAAATAAGATCACTACCGGGCGTATTTTTTGAGTTATCGAGATTTTCAGGAGCTAAGGAAG
CTAAAATGTCACATCTCGCAGAACTGGTTGCCAGTGCGAAGGCGGCCATTAGCCAGGCGTCAGATGTTGC
CGCGTTAGATAATGTGCGCGTCGAATATTTGGGTAAAAAAGGGCACTTAACCCTTCAGATGACGACCCTG
CGTGAGCTGCCGCCAGAAGAGCGTCCGGCAGCTGGTGCG
